Addgene plasmid #189639: AatII-pRPS5A-PTP-3Xflag
Purpose: (Empty Backbone) sTALED for plants
Depositing lab: Jin-Soo Kim. Depositing organization: Institute for Basic Science. Publication: Targeted A-to-G base editing of chloroplast DNA in plants. Mok YG, Hong S, Bae SJ, Cho SI, Kim JS. Nat Plants. 2022 Dec 1. doi: 10.1038/s41477-022-01279-8. PubMed 36456803.
Backbone
  Vector backbone: pBAtC
  Vector type: Plant Expression
  Selectable markers: Basta
Growth in bacteria
  Bacterial resistance: Spectinomycin, 50 μg/mL
  Growth temperature: 37°C
  Growth strain: DH5alpha
  Copy number: Unknown
Terms and licenses: Academic/Nonprofit Terms; Industry Terms: Not Available to Industry
How to cite: AatII-pRPS5A-PTP-3Xflag was a gift from Jin-Soo Kim (Addgene plasmid # 189639 ; http://n2t.net/addgene:189639 ; RRID:Addgene_189639)
