[The description below was written by a language model from this plasmid's Addgene catalogue record and pLannotate feature annotations shown in this document.]
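Description:
AatII-pRPS5A-PTP-3Xflag is an empty plant expression backbone built on the binary vector pBAtC, deposited as a recipient vector for assembling sTALED constructs for plants; the associated work concerns A-to-G base editing of chloroplast DNA. It is a T-DNA vector of about 10.1 kb. In E. coli it replicates from a ColE1/pMB1-type origin (with a bom mobilisation region and a remnant of rop). The pVS1 oriV, RepA and StaA functions provide replication and stable maintenance in Agrobacterium. Bacterial selection is by spectinomycin through the aadA (SmR) gene, which sits downstream of fragments of a class 1 integron Pc promoter and a gentamicin resistance gene.

Between the nopaline-type left and right border repeats there are two units. The plant selection cassette is a bar gene (phosphinothricin acetyltransferase) driven by the NOS promoter and ended by the NOS terminator, which gives Basta/glufosinate resistance to transformed plants. The expression cassette follows an attB4 Gateway site. Its upstream region was annotated only as fragments of the Arabidopsis HST gene. This most likely reflects genomic sequence neighbouring RPS5A, carried along with the RPS5A promoter named in the plasmid title, although the promoter itself is not annotated. Downstream lies an N-terminal fragment of the Arabidopsis chloroplast RecA protein, which presumably serves as the plastid transit peptide ("PTP"). It is directly followed by a 3xFLAG epitope and then a CaMV poly(A) signal.

No effector coding sequence is present. The intended use appears to be insertion of TALE–deaminase components after the transit peptide and tag, possibly at the AatII site suggested by the name, so that the fusion is imported into chloroplasts and can be detected with the FLAG tag. The record does not describe the cloning scheme.
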