Features (pLannotate 1.2.2; 22 found; start..end, strand, type, name):
      5..25      -  protein_bind   attB4: mutant version of attB; core recombination site for the Gateway® BP reaction BP Clonase™
     59..430     +  CDS            HST (fragment): HSTC_ARATH - Also known as HPT2, VTE2-2. Experimental evidence at protein level: Swiss-Prot protein existence level 1. Involved in the synthesis of plastoquinone-9. Can use both homogentisic acid and 2,5-dihydroxyphenylacetic acid gamma-lactone as prenyl acceptors, and solanesyl diphosphate > farnesyl diphosphate > geranylgeranyl diphosphate >> phytyl diphosphate as prenyl donors. Do not catalyze the decardoxylation of homogentisate uncoupled from prenylation. From Arabidopsis thaliana (Mouse-ear cress).
    582..665     +  CDS            HST (fragment): HSTC_ARATH - Also known as HPT2, VTE2-2. Experimental evidence at protein level: Swiss-Prot protein existence level 1. Involved in the synthesis of plastoquinone-9. Can use both homogentisic acid and 2,5-dihydroxyphenylacetic acid gamma-lactone as prenyl acceptors, and solanesyl diphosphate > farnesyl diphosphate > geranylgeranyl diphosphate >> phytyl diphosphate as prenyl donors. Do not catalyze the decardoxylation of homogentisate uncoupled from prenylation. From Arabidopsis thaliana (Mouse-ear cress).
    931..1005    +  CDS            HST (fragment): HSTC_ARATH - Also known as HPT2, VTE2-2. Experimental evidence at protein level: Swiss-Prot protein existence level 1. Involved in the synthesis of plastoquinone-9. Can use both homogentisic acid and 2,5-dihydroxyphenylacetic acid gamma-lactone as prenyl acceptors, and solanesyl diphosphate > farnesyl diphosphate > geranylgeranyl diphosphate >> phytyl diphosphate as prenyl donors. Do not catalyze the decardoxylation of homogentisate uncoupled from prenylation. From Arabidopsis thaliana (Mouse-ear cress).
   1695..1856    +  CDS            RECA (fragment): RECAC_ARATH - Experimental evidence at transcript level: Swiss-Prot protein existence level 2. Involved in recombination ability and DNA strand transfer activity. From Arabidopsis thaliana (Mouse-ear cress).
   1857..1922    +  CDS            3xFLAG: three tandem FLAG® epitope tags, followed by an enterokinase cleavage site
   2025..2184    +  polyA_signal   CaMV poly(A) signal (fragment): cauliflower mosaic virus polyadenylation signal
   2272..2296    +  misc_feature   RB T-DNA repeat: right border repeat from nopaline C58 T-DNA
   2666..3067    +  CDS            Y4CG_SINFN (fragment): Protein inferred from homology: Swiss-Prot protein existence level 3. From Sinorhizobium fredii (strain NBRC 101917 / NGR234).
   3627..4256    +  CDS            pVS1 StaA: stability protein from the Pseudomonas plasmid pVS1 (Heeb et al., 2000)
   4685..5758    +  CDS            pVS1 RepA: replication protein from the Pseudomonas plasmid pVS1 (Heeb et al., 2000)
   5824..6018    +  rep_origin     pVS1 oriV: origin of replication for the Pseudomonas plasmid pVS1 (Heeb et al., 2000)
   6221..6260    +  CDS            rop (fragment): Rop protein, which maintains plasmids at low copy number; rop
   6362..6502    +  misc_feature   bom: basis of mobility region from pBR322
   6688..7276    -  rep_origin     ori: high-copy-number ColE1/pMB1/pBR322/pUC origin of replication
   7522..8309    -  CDS            SmR (fragment): aminoglycoside adenylyltransferase (Murphy, 1985); aadA; confers resistance to spectinomycin and streptomycin
   8320..8376    -  CDS            GmR (fragment): gentamycin acetyltransferase; aacC1; confers resistance to gentamycin
   8552..8575    -  promoter       Pc promoter (fragment): intI1 (promoter lies within the coding sequence); class 1 integron promoter
   8834..8858    +  misc_feature   LB T-DNA repeat: left border repeat from nopaline C58 T-DNA
   8951..9203    -  terminator     NOS terminator: nopaline synthase terminator and poly(A) signal
   9226..9774    -  CDS            bar: PAT_STRHY - Experimental evidence at protein level: Swiss-Prot protein existence level 1. Inactivates phosphinothricin (PPT) by transfer of an acetyl group from acetyl CoA. Can also acetylate demethylphosphinothricin but not PTT or glutamate. This enzyme is an effector of phosphinothricin tripeptide (PTT or bialaphos) resistance. From Streptomyces hygroscopicus. Introduced by genetic manipulation and expressed in glufosinate-tolerant maize by Dekalb Genetics.
   9816..9995    -  promoter       NOS promoter: nopaline synthase promoter
>Addgene plasmid #189639 | AatII-pRPS5A-PTP-3Xflag | addgene full sequence | sequence record 370907 | Addgene NGS Result
CGTTCAACTTTTCTATACAAAGTTGAGACGTCGACTCAACTTTTGATTCGCTATTTGCAGTGCACCTGTG
GCGTTCATCACATCTTTTGTGACACTGTTTGCACTGGTCATTGCTATTACAAAGGACCTTCCTGATGTTG
AAGGAGATCGAAAGTAAGTAACTGCACGCATAACCATTTTCTTTCCGCTCTTTGGCTCAATCCATTTGAC
AGTCAAAGACAATGTTTAACCAGCTCCGTTTGATATATTGTCTTTATGTGTTTGTTCAAGCATGTTTAGT
TAATCATGCCTTTGATTGATCTTGAATAGGTTCCAAATATCAACCCTGGCAACAAAACTTGGAGTGAGAA
ACATTGCATTCCTCGGTTCTGGACTTCTGCTAGTAAATTATGTTTCAGCCATATCACTAGCTTTCTACAT
GCCTCAGGTGAATTCATCTATTTCCGTCTTAACTATTTCGGTTAATTAAAGCACGAACACCATTACTGCA
TGTAGAAGCTTGATAAACTATCGCCACCAATTTATTTTTGTTGCGATATTGTTACTTTCCTCAGTATGCA
GCTTTGAAAAGACCAACCCTCTTATCCTTTAACAATGAACAGGTTTTTAGAGGTAGCTTGATGATTCCTG
CACATGTGATCTTGGCTTCAGGCTTAATTTTCCAGGTAAAGCATTATGAGATACTCTTATATCTCTTACA
TACTTTTGAGATAATGCACAAGAACTTCATAACTATATGCTTTAGTTTCTGCATTTGACACTGCCAAATT
CATTAATCTCTAATATCTTTGTTGTTGATCTTTGGTAGACATGGGTACTAGAAAAAGCAAACTACACCAA
GGTAAAATACTTTTGTACAAACATAAACTCGTTATCACGGAACATCAATGGAGTGTATATCTAACGGAGT
GTAGAAACATTTGATTATTGCAGGAAGCTATCTCAGGATATTATCGGTTTATATGGAATCTCTTCTACGC
AGAGTATCTGTTATTCCCCTTCCTCTAGCTTTCAATTTCATGGTGAGGATATGCAGTTTTCTTTGTATAT
CATTCTTCTTCTTCTTTGTAGCTTGGAGTCAAAATCGGTTCCTTCATGTACATACATCAAGGATATGTCC
TTCTGAATTTTTATATCTTGCAATAAAAATGCTTGTACCAATTGAAACACCAGCTTTTTGAGTTCTATGA
TCACTGACTTGGTTCTAACCAAAAAAAAAAAAATGTTTAATTTACATATCTAAAAGTAGGTTTAGGGAAA
CCTAAACAGTAAAATATTTGTATATTATTCGAATTTCACTCATCATAAAAACTTAAATTGCACCATAAAA
TTTTGTTTTACTATTAATGATGTAATTTGTGTAACTTAAGATAAAAATAATATTCCGTAAGTTAACCGGC
TAAAACCACGTATAAACCAGGGAACCTGTTAAACCGGTTCTTTACTGGATAAAGAAATGAAAGCCCATGT
AGACAGCTCCATTAGAGCCCAAACCCTAAATTTCTCATCTATATAAAAGGAGTGACATTAGGGTTTTTGT
TCGTCCTCTTAAAGCTTCTCGTTTTCTCTGCCGTCTCTCTCATTCGCGCGACGCAAACGATCTTCAGGTG
ATCTTCTTTCTCCAAATCCTCTCTCATAACTCTGATTTCGTACTTGTGTATTTGAGCTCACGCTCTGTTT
CTCTCACCACAGCCATGGATTCACAGCTAGTCTTGTCTCTGAAGCTGAATCCAAGCTTCACTCCTCTTTC
TCCTCTCTTCCCTTTCACTCCATGTTCTTCTTTTTCGCCGTCGCTCCGGTTTTCTTCTTGCTACTCCCGC
CGCCTCTATTCTCCGGTTACCGTCTACGCCGCGAAGGACTACAAAGACCATGACGGTGATTATAAAGATC
ATGACATCGATTACAAGGATGACGATGACAAGCCCGGGTCAGGATCCTCTGGTACCTGATAATCGATATC
CCGCGGCCATGCTAGAGTCCGCAAAAATCACCAGTCTCTCTCTACAAATCTATCTCTCTCTATTTTTCTC
CAGAATAATGTGTGAGTAGTTCCCAGATAAGGGAATTAGGGTTCTTATAGGGTTTCGCTCATGTGTTGAG
CATATAAGAAACCCTTAGTATGTATTTGTATTTGTAAAATACTTCTATCAATAAAATTTCTAATTCCTAA
AACCAAAATCCAGTGACCTGCAGGCATGCCGTCGGGCCCAAGCTTAGCTTGAGCTTGGATCAGATTGTCG
TTTCCCGCCTTCAGTTTAAACTATCAGTGTTTGACAGGATATATTGGCGGGTAAACCTAAGAGAAAAGAG
CGTTTATTAGAATAATCGGATATTTAAAAGGGCGTGAAAAGGTTTATCCGTTCGTCCATTTGTATGTGCA
TGCCAACCACAGGGTTCCCCTCGGGATCAAAGTACTTTAAAGTACTTTAAAGTACTTTAAAGTACTTTGA
TCCAACCCCTCCGCTGCTATAGTGCAGTCGGCTTCTGACGTTCAGTGCAGCCGTCTTCTGAAAACGACAT
GTCGCACAAGTCCTAAGTTACGCGACAGGCTGCCGCCCTGCCCTTTTCCTGGCGTTTTCTTGTCGCGTGT
TTTAGTCGCATAAAGTAGAATACTTGCGACTAGAACCGGAGACATTACGCCATGAACAAGAGCGCCGCCG
CTGGCCTGCTGGGCTATGCCCGCGTCAGCACCGACGACCAGGACTTGACCAACCAACGGGCCGAACTGCA
CGCGGCCGGCTGCACCAAGCTGTTTTCCGAGAAGATCACCGGCACCAGGCGCGACCGCCCGGAGCTGGCC
AGGATGCTTGACCACCTACGCCCTGGCGACGTTGTGACAGTGACCAGGCTAGACCGCCTGGCCCGCAGCA
CCCGCGACCTACTGGACATTGCCGAGCGCATCCAGGAGGCCGGCGCGGGCCTGCGTAGCCTGGCAGAGCC
GTGGGCCGACACCACCACGCCGGCCGGCCGCATGGTGTTGACCGTGTTCGCCGGCATTGCCGAGTTCGAG
CGTTCCCTAATCATCGACCGCACCCGGAGCGGGCGCGAGGCCGCCAAGGCCCGAGGCGTGAAGTTTGGCC
CCCGCCCTACCCTCACCCCGGCACAGATCGCGCACGCCCGCGAGCTGATCGACCAGGAAGGCCGCACCGT
GAAAGAGGCGGCTGCACTGCTTGGCGTGCATCGCTCGACCCTGTACCGCGCACTTGAGCGCAGCGAGGAA
GTGACGCCCACCGAGGCCAGGCGGCGCGGTGCCTTCCGTGAGGACGCATTGACCGAGGCCGACGCCCTGG
CGGCCGCCGAGAATGAACGCCAAGAGGAACAAGCATGAAACCGCACCAGGACGGCCAGGACGAACCGTTT
TTCATTACCGAAGAGATCGAGGCGGAGATGATCGCGGCCGGGTACGTGTTCGAGCCGCCCGCGCACGTCT
CAACCGTGCGGCTGCATGAAATCCTGGCCGGTTTGTCTGATGCCAAGCTGGCGGCCTGGCCGGCCAGCTT
GGCCGCTGAAGAAACCGAGCGCCGCCGTCTAAAAAGGTGATGTGTATTTGAGTAAAACAGCTTGCGTCAT
GCGGTCGCTGCGTATATGATGCGATGAGTAAATAAACAAATACGCAAGGGGAACGCATGAAGGTTATCGC
TGTACTTAACCAGAAAGGCGGGTCAGGCAAGACGACCATCGCAACCCATCTAGCCCGCGCCCTGCAACTC
GCCGGGGCCGATGTTCTGTTAGTCGATTCCGATCCCCAGGGCAGTGCCCGCGATTGGGCGGCCGTGCGGG
AAGATCAACCGCTAACCGTTGTCGGCATCGACCGCCCGACGATTGACCGCGACGTGAAGGCCATCGGCCG
GCGCGACTTCGTAGTGATCGACGGAGCGCCCCAGGCGGCGGACTTGGCTGTGTCCGCGATCAAGGCAGCC
GACTTCGTGCTGATTCCGGTGCAGCCAAGCCCTTACGACATATGGGCCACCGCCGACCTGGTGGAGCTGG
TTAAGCAGCGCATTGAGGTCACGGATGGAAGGCTACAAGCGGCCTTTGTCGTGTCGCGGGCGATCAAAGG
CACGCGCATCGGCGGTGAGGTTGCCGAGGCGCTGGCCGGGTACGAGCTGCCCATTCTTGAGTCCCGTATC
ACGCAGCGCGTGAGCTACCCAGGCACTGCCGCCGCCGGCACAACCGTTCTTGAATCAGAACCCGAGGGCG
ACGCTGCCCGCGAGGTCCAGGCGCTGGCCGCTGAAATTAAATCAAAACTCATTTGAGTTAATGAGGTAAA
GAGAAAATGAGCAAAAGCACAAACACGCTAAGTGCCGGCCGTCCGAGCGCACGCAGCAGCAAGGCTGCAA
CGTTGGCCAGCCTGGCAGACACGCCAGCCATGAAGCGGGTCAACTTTCAGTTGCCGGCGGAGGATCACAC
CAAGCTGAAGATGTACGCGGTACGCCAAGGCAAGACCATTACCGAGCTGCTATCTGAATACATCGCGCAG
CTACCAGAGTAAATGAGCAAATGAATAAATGAGTAGATGAATTTTAGCGGCTAAAGGAGGCGGCATGGAA
AATCAAGAACAACCAGGCACCGACGCCGTGGAATGCCCCATGTGTGGAGGAACGGGCGGTTGGCCAGGCG
TAAGCGGCTGGGTTGTCTGCCGGCCCTGCAATGGCACTGGAACCCCCAAGCCCGAGGAATCGGCGTGAGC
GGTCGCAAACCATCCGGCCCGGTACAAATCGGCGCGGCGCTGGGTGATGACCTGGTGGAGAAGTTGAAGG
CCGCGCAGGCCGCCCAGCGGCAACGCATCGAGGCAGAAGCACGCCCCGGTGAATCGTGGCAAGCGGCCGC
TGATCGAATCCGCAAAGAATCCCGGCAACCGCCGGCAGCCGGTGCGCCGTCGATTAGGAAGCCGCCCAAG
GGCGACGAGCAACCAGATTTTTTCGTTCCGATGCTCTATGACGTGGGCACCCGCGATAGTCGCAGCATCA
TGGACGTGGCCGTTTTCCGTCTGTCGAAGCGTGACCGACGAGCTGGCGAGGTGATCCGCTACGAGCTTCC
AGACGGGCACGTAGAGGTTTCCGCAGGGCCGGCCGGCATGGCCAGTGTGTGGGATTACGACCTGGTACTG
ATGGCGGTTTCCCATCTAACCGAATCCATGAACCGATACCGGGAAGGGAAGGGAGACAAGCCCGGCCGCG
TGTTCCGTCCACACGTTGCGGACGTACTCAAGTTCTGCCGGCGAGCCGATGGCGGAAAGCAGAAAGACGA
CCTGGTAGAAACCTGCATTCGGTTAAACACCACGCACGTTGCCATGCAGCGTACGAAGAAGGCCAAGAAC
GGCCGCCTGGTGACGGTATCCGAGGGTGAAGCCTTGATTAGCCGCTACAAGATCGTAAAGAGCGAAACCG
GGCGGCCGGAGTACATCGAGATCGAGCTAGCTGATTGGATGTACCGCGAGATCACAGAAGGCAAGAACCC
GGACGTGCTGACGGTTCACCCCGATTACTTTTTGATCGATCCCGGCATCGGCCGTTTTCTCTACCGCCTG
GCACGCCGCGCCGCAGGCAAGGCAGAAGCCAGATGGTTGTTCAAGACGATCTACGAACGCAGTGGCAGCG
CCGGAGAGTTCAAGAAGTTCTGTTTCACCGTGCGCAAGCTGATCGGGTCAAATGACCTGCCGGAGTACGA
TTTGAAGGAGGAGGCGGGGCAGGCTGGCCCGATCCTAGTCATGCGCTACCGCAACCTGATCGAGGGCGAA
GCATCCGCCGGTTCCTAATGTACGGAGCAGATGCTAGGGCAAATTGCCCTAGCAGGGGAAAAAGGTCGAA
AAGGTCTCTTTCCTGTGGATAGCACGTACATTGGGAACCCAAAGCCGTACATTGGGAACCGGAACCCGTA
CATTGGGAACCCAAAGCCGTACATTGGGAACCGGTCACACATGTAAGTGACTGATATAAAAGAGAAAAAA
GGCGATTTTTCCGCCTAAAACTCTTTAAAACTTATTAAAACTCTTAAAACCCGCCTGGCCTGTGCATAAC
TGTCTGGCCAGCGCACAGCCGAAGAGCTGCAAAAAGCGCCTACCCTTCGGTCGCTGCGCTCCCTACGCCC
CGCCGCTTCGCGTCGGCCTATCGCGGCCGCTGGCCGCTCAAAAATGGCTGGCCTACGGCCAGGCAATCTA
CCAGGGCGCGGACAAGCCGCGCCGTCGCCACTCGACCGCCGGCGCCCACATCAAGGCACCCTGCCTCGCG
CGTTTCGGTGATGACGGTGAAAACCTCTGACACATGCAGCTCCCGGAGACGGTCACAGCTTGTCTGTAAG
CGGATGCCGGGAGCAGACAAGCCCGTCAGGGCGCGTCAGCGGGTGTTGGCGGGTGTCGGGGCGCAGCCAT
GACCCAGTCACGTAGCGATAGCGGAGTGTATACTGGCTTAACTATGCGGCATCAGAGCAGATTGTACTGA
GAGTGCACCATATGCGGTGTGAAATACCGCACAGATGCGTAAGGAGAAAATACCGCATCAGGCGCTCTTC
CGCTTCCTCGCTCACTGACTCGCTGCGCTCGGTCGTTCGGCTGCGGCGAGCGGTATCAGCTCACTCAAAG
GCGGTAATACGGTTATCCACAGAATCAGGGGATAACGCAGGAAAGAACATGTGAGCAAAAGGCCAGCAAA
AGGCCAGGAACCGTAAAAAGGCCGCGTTGCTGGCGTTTTTCCATAGGCTCCGCCCCCCTGACGAGCATCA
CAAAAATCGACGCTCAAGTCAGAGGTGGCGAAACCCGACAGGACTATAAAGATACCAGGCGTTTCCCCCT
GGAAGCTCCCTCGTGCGCTCTCCTGTTCCGACCCTGCCGCTTACCGGATACCTGTCCGCCTTTCTCCCTT
CGGGAAGCGTGGCGCTTTCTCATAGCTCACGCTGTAGGTATCTCAGTTCGGTGTAGGTCGTTCGCTCCAA
GCTGGGCTGTGTGCACGAACCCCCCGTTCAGCCCGACCGCTGCGCCTTATCCGGTAACTATCGTCTTGAG
TCCAACCCGGTAAGACACGACTTATCGCCACTGGCAGCAGCCACTGGTAACAGGATTAGCAGAGCGAGGT
ATGTAGGCGGTGCTACAGAGTTCTTGAAGTGGTGGCCTAACTACGGCTACACTAGAAGGACAGTATTTGG
TATCTGCGCTCTGCTGAAGCCAGTTACCTTCGGAAAAAGAGTTGGTAGCTCTTGATCCGGCAAACAAACC
ACCGCTGGTAGCGGTGGTTTTTTTGTTTGCAAGCAGCAGATTACGCGCAGAAAAAAAGGATCTCAAGAAG
ATCCTTTGATCTTTTCTACGGGGTCTGACGCTCAGTGGAACGAAAACTCACGTTAAGGGATTTTGGTCAT
GCATGATATATCTCCCAATTTGTGTAGGGCTTATTATGCACGCTTAAAAATAATAAAAGCAGACTTGACC
TGATAGTTTGGCTGTGAGCAATTATGTGCTTAGTGCATCTAACGCTTGAGTTAAGCCGCGCCGCGAAGCG
GCGTCGGCTTGAACGAATTTCTAGCTAGACATTATTTGCCGACTACCTTGGTGATCTCGCCTTTCACGTA
GTGGACAAATTCTTCCAACTGATCTGCGCGCGAGGCCAAGCGATCTTCTTCTTGTCCAAGATAAGCCTGT
CTAGCTTCAAGTATGACGGGCTGATACTGGGCCGGCAGGCGCTCCATTGCCCAGTCGGCAGCGACATCCT
TCGGCGCGATTTTGCCGGTTACTGCGCTGTACCAAATGCGGGACAACGTAAGCACTACATTTCGCTCATC
GCCAGCCCAGTCGGGCGGCGAGTTCCATAGCGTTAAGGTTTCATTTAGCGCCTCAAATAGATCCTGTTCA
GGAACCGGATCAAAGAGTTCCTCCGCCGCTGGACCTACCAAGGCAACGCTATGTTCTCTTGCTTTTGTCA
GCAAGATAGCCAGATCAATGTCGATCGTGGCTGGCTCGAAGATACCTGCAAGAATGTCATTGCGCTGCCA
TTCTCCAAATTGCAGTTCGCGCTTAGCTGGATAACGCCACGGAATGATGTCGTCGTGCACAACAATGGTG
ACTTCTACAGCGCGGAGAATCTCGCTCTCTCCAGGGGAAGCCGAAGTTTCCAAAAGGTCGTTGATCAAAG
CTCGCCGCGTTGTTTCATCAAGCCTTACGGTCACCGTAACCAGCAAATCAATATCACTGTGTGGCTTCAG
GCCGCCATCCACTGCGGAGCCGTACAAATGTACGGCCAGCAACGTCGGTTCGAGATGGCGCTCGATGACG
CCAACTACCTCTGATAGTTGAGTCGATACTTCGGCGATCACCGCTTCCCCCATGATGTTTAACTTTGTTT
TAGGGCGACTGCCCTGCTGCGTAACATCGTTGCTGCTCCATAACATCAAACATCGACCCACGGCGTAACG
CGCTTGCTGCTTGGATGCCCGAGGCATAGACTGTACCCCAAAAAAACAGTCATAACAAGCCATGAAAACC
GCCACTGCGCCGTTACCACCGCTGCGTTCGGTCAAGGTTCTGGACCAGTTGCGTGAGCGCATACGCTACT
TGCATTACAGCTTACGAACCGAACAGGCTTATGTCCACTGGGTTCGTGCCCGAATTGATCACAGGCAGCA
ACGCTCTGTCATCGTTACAATCAACATGCTACCCTCCGCGAGATCATCCGTGTTTCAAACCCGGCAGCTT
AGTTGCCGTTCTTCCGAATAGCATCGGTAACATGAGCAAAGTCTGCCGCCTTACAACGGCTCTCCCGCTG
ACGCCGTCCCGGACTGATGGGCTGCCTGTATCGAGTGGTGATTTTGTGCCGAGCTGCCGGTCGGGGAGCT
GTTGGCTGGCTGGTGGCAGGATATATTGTGGTGTAAACAAATTGACGCTTAGACAACTTAATAACACATT
GCGGACGTTTTTAATGTACTGAATTAACGCCGAATTGAATTATCAGCTTGCATGCCGGTCGATCTAGTAA
CATAGATGACACCGCGCGCGATAATTTATCCTAGTTTGCGCGCTATATTTTGTTTTCTATCGCGTATTAA
ATGTATAATTGCGGGACTCTAATCATAAAAACCCATCTCATAAATAACGTCATGCATTACATGTTAATTA
TTACATGCTTAACGTAATTCAACAGAAATTATATGATAATCATCGCAAGACCGGCAACAGGATTCAATCT
TAAGAAACTTTATTGCCAAATGTTTGAACGATCTGCTTGACTCTAGGGGTCATCAGATTTCGGTGACGGG
CAGGACCGGACGGGGCGGCACCGGCAGGCTGAAGTCCAGCTGCCAGAAACCCACGTCATGCCAGTTCCCG
TGCTTGAAGCCGGCCGCCCGCAGCATGCCGCGGGGGGCATATCCGAGCGCCTCGTGCATGCGCACGCTCG
GGTCGTTGGGCAGCCCGATGACAGCGACCACGCTCTTGAAGCCCTGTGCCTCCAGGGACTTCAGAAGGTG
GGTGTAGAGCGTGGAGCCCAGTCCCGTCCGCTGGTGGCGGGGGGAGACGTACACGGTCGACTCGGCCGTC
CAGTCGTAGGCGTTGCGTGCCTTCCAGGGACCCGCGTAGGCGATGCCGGCGACCTCGCCGTCCACCTCGG
CGACGAGCCAGGGATAGCGCTCCCGCAGACGGACGAGGTCGTCCGTCCACTCCTGCGGTTCCTGCGGCTC
GGTACGGAAGTTGACCGTGCTTGTCTCGATGTAGTGGTTGACGATGGTGCAGACCGCCGGCATGTCCGCC
TCGGTGGCACGGCGGATGTCGGCCGGGCGTCGTTCTGGGCTCATGGTAGATCCCCTCGATCGAGTTGAGA
GTGAATATGAGACTCTAATTGGATACCGAGGGGAATTTATGGAACGTCAGTGGAGCATTTTTGACAAGAA
ATATTTGCTAGCTGATAGTGACCTTAGGCGACTTTTGAACGCGCAATAATGGTTTCTGACGTATGTGCTT
AGCTCATTAAACTCCAGAAACCCGCGGCTCAGTGGCTCCTTCAACGTTGCGGTTCTGTCAGTTCCAAACG
TAAAACGGCTTGTCCCGCGTCATCGGCGGGGGTCATAACGTGACTCCCTTAATTCTCCGCTCATGATCGA
TAATT
